>Addgene plasmid #247439 | pCW-CKS2-HA | addgene full sequence | sequence record 491536 | Addgene NGS Result
ATTTATGCAGAGGCCGAGGCCGCCTCGGCCTCTGAGCTATTCCAGAAGTAGTGAGGAGGCTTTTTTGGAG
GCCTTTCAAATATGTATCCGCTCATGAGACAATAACCCTGATAAATGCTTCAATAATATTGAAAAAGGAA
GAGTATGAGTATTCAACATTTCCGTGTCGCCCTTATTCCCTTTTTTGCGGCATTTTGCCTTCCTGTTTTT
GCTCACCCAGAAACGCTGGTGAAAGTAAAAGATGCTGAAGATCAGTTGGGTGCACGAGTGGGTTACATCG
AACTGGATCTCAACAGCGGTAAGATCCTTGAGAGTTTTCGCCCCGAAGAACGTTTTCCAATGATGAGCAC
TTTTAAAGTTCTGCTATGTGGCGCGGTATTATCCCGTATTGACGCCGGGCAAGAGCAACTCGGTCGCCGC
ATACACTATTCTCAGAATGACTTGGTTGAGTACTCACCAGTCACAGAAAAGCATCTTACGGATGGCATGA
CAGTAAGAGAATTATGCAGTGCTGCCATAACCATGAGTGATAACACTGCGGCCAACTTACTTCTGACAAC
GATCGGAGGACCGAAGGAGCTAACCGCTTTTTTGCACAACATGGGGGATCATGTAACTCGCCTTGATCGT
TGGGAACCGGAGCTGAATGAAGCCATACCAAACGACGAGCGTGACACCACGATGCCTGTAGCAATGGCAA
CAACGTTGCGCAAACTATTAACTGGCGAACTACTTACTCTAGCTTCCCGGCAACAATTAATAGACTGGAT
GGAGGCGGATAAAGTTGCAGGACCACTTCTGCGCTCGGCCCTTCCGGCTGGCTGGTTTATTGCTGATAAA
TCTGGAGCCGGTGAGCGTGGGTCTCGCGGTATCATTGCAGCACTGGGGCCAGATGGTAAGCCCTCCCGTA
TCGTAGTTATCTACACGACGGGGAGTCAGGCAACTATGGATGAACGAAATAGACAGATCGCTGAGATAGG
TGCCTCACTGATTAAGCATTGGTAACTGTCAGACCAAGTTTACTCATATATACTTTAGATTGATTTAAAA
CTTCATTTTTAATTTAAAAGGATCTAGGTGAAGATCCTTTTTGATAATCTCATGACCAAAATCCCTTAAC
GTGAGTTTTCGTTCCACTGAGCGTCAGACCCCGTAGAAAAGATCAAAGGATCTTCTTGAGATCCTTTTTT
TCTGCGCGTAATCTGCTGCTTGCAAACAAAAAAACCACCGCTACCAGCGGTGGTTTGTTTGCCGGATCAA
GAGCTACCAACTCTTTTTCCGAAGGTAACTGGCTTCAGCAGAGCGCAGATACCAAATACTGTTCTTCTAG
TGTAGCCGTAGTTAGGCCACCACTTCAAGAACTCTGTAGCACCGCCTACATACCTCGCTCTGCTAATCCT
GTTACCAGTGGCTGCTGCCAGTGGCGATAAGTCGTGTCTTACCGGGTTGGACTCAAGACGATAGTTACCG
GATAAGGCGCAGCGGTCGGGCTGAACGGGGGGTTCGTGCACACAGCCCAGCTTGGAGCGAACGACCTACA
CCGAACTGAGATACCTACAGCGTGAGCTATGAGAAAGCGCCACGCTTCCCGAAGGGAGAAAGGCGGACAG
GTATCCGGTAAGCGGCAGGGTCGGAACAGGAGAGCGCACGAGGGAGCTTCCAGGGGGAAACGCCTGGTAT
CTTTATAGTCCTGTCGGGTTTCGCCACCTCTGACTTGAGCGTCGATTTTTGTGATGCTCGTCAGGGGGGC
GGAGCCTATGGAAAAACGCCAGCAACGCGGCCTTTTTACGGTTCCTGGCCTTTTGCTGGCCTTTTGCTCA
CATGTTCTTTCCTGCGTTATCCCCTGATTCTGTGGATAACCGTATTACCGCCTTTGAGTGAGCTGATACC
GCTCGCCGCAGCCGAACGACCGAGCGCAGCGAGTCAGTGAGCGAGGAAGCGGAAGAGCGCCCAATACGCA
AACCGCCTCTCCCCGCGCGTTGGCCGATTCATTAATGCAGCTGGCACGACAGGTTTCCCGACTGGAAAGC
GGGCAGTGAGCGCAACGCAATTAATGTGAGTTAGCTCACTCATTAGGCACCCCAGGCTTTACACTTTATG
CTTCCGGCTCGTATGTTGTGTGGAATTGTGAGCGGATAACAATTTCACACAGGAAACAGCTATGACCATG
ATTACGCCAAGCGCGCAATTAACCCTCACTAAAGGGAACAAAAGCTGGAGCTGCAAGCTTAATGTAGTCT
TATGCAATACTCTTGTAGTCTTGCAACATGGTAACGATGAGTTAGCAACATGCCTTACAAGGAGAGAAAA
AGCACCGTGCATGCCGATTGGTGGAAGTAAGGTGGTACGATCGTGCCTTATTAGGAAGGCAACAGACGGG
TCTGACATGGATTGGACGAACCACTGAATTGCCGCATTGCAGAGATATTGTATTTAAGTGCCTAGCTCGA
TACATAAACGGGTCTCTCTGGTTAGACCAGATCTGAGCCTGGGAGCTCTCTGGCTAACTAGGGAACCCAC
TGCTTAAGCCTCAATAAAGCTTGCCTTGAGTGCTTCAAGTAGTGTGTGCCCGTCTGTTGTGTGACTCTGG
TAACTAGAGATCCCTCAGACCCTTTTAGTCAGTGTGGAAAATCTCTAGCAGTGGCGCCCGAACAGGGACT
TGAAAGCGAAAGGGAAACCAGAGGAGCTCTCTCGACGCAGGACTCGGCTTGCTGAAGCGCGCACGGCAAG
AGGCGAGGGGCGGCGACTGGTGAGTACGCCAAAAATTTTGACTAGCGGAGGCTAGAAGGAGAGAGATGGG
TGCGAGAGCGTCAGTATTAAGCGGGGGAGAATTAGATCGCGATGGGAAAAAATTCGGTTAAGGCCAGGGG
GAAAGAAAAAATATAAATTAAAACATATAGTATGGGCAAGCAGGGAGCTAGAACGATTCGCAGTTAATCC
TGGCCTGTTAGAAACATCAGAAGGCTGTAGACAAATACTGGGACAGCTACAACCATCCCTTCAGACAGGA
TCAGAAGAACTTAGATCATTATATAATACAGTAGCAACCCTCTATTGTGTGCATCAAAGGATAGAGATAA
AAGACACCAAGGAAGCTTTAGACAAGATAGAGGAAGAGCAAAACAAAAGTAAGACCACCGCACAGCAAGC
GGCCGCTGATCTTCAGACCTGGAGGAGGAGATATGAGGGACAATTGGAGAAGTGAATTATATAAATATAA
AGTAGTAAAAATTGAACCATTAGGAGTAGCACCCACCAAGGCAAAGAGAAGAGTGGTGCAGAGAGAAAAA
AGAGCAGTGGGAATAGGAGCTTTGTTCCTTGGGTTCTTGGGAGCAGCAGGAAGCACTATGGGCGCAGCGT
CAATGACGCTGACGGTACAGGCCAGACAATTATTGTCTGGTATAGTGCAGCAGCAGAACAATTTGCTGAG
GGCTATTGAGGCGCAACAGCATCTGTTGCAACTCACAGTCTGGGGCATCAAGCAGCTCCAGGCAAGAATC
CTGGCTGTGGAAAGATACCTAAAGGATCAACAGCTCCTGGGGATTTGGGGTTGCTCTGGAAAACTCATTT
GCACCACTGCTGTGCCTTGGAATGCTAGTTGGAGTAATAAATCTCTGGAACAGATTTGGAATCACACGAC
CTGGATGGAGTGGGACAGAGAAATTAACAATTACACAAGCTTAATACACTCCTTAATTGAAGAATCGCAA
AACCAGCAAGAAAAGAATGAACAAGAATTATTGGAATTAGATAAATGGGCAAGTTTGTGGAATTGGTTTA
ACATAACAAATTGGCTGTGGTATATAAAATTATTCATAATGATAGTAGGAGGCTTGGTAGGTTTAAGAAT
AGTTTTTGCTGTACTTTCTATAGTGAATAGAGTTAGGCAGGGATATTCACCATTATCGTTTCAGACCCAC
CTCCCAACCCCGAGGGGACAATTCTCGACCTCGAGACAAATGGCAGTATTCATCCACAATTTTAAAAGAA
AAGGGGGGATTGGGGGGTACAGTGCAGGGGAAAGAATAGTAGACATAATAGCAACAGACATACAAACTAA
AGAATTACAAAAACAAATTACAAAAATTCAAAATTTTCGGGTTTATTACAGGGACAGCAGAGATCCACTT
TGGCCGCGAATCGATATGTCGAGTTTACTCCCTATCAGTGATAGAGAACGTATGTCGAGTTTACTCCCTA
TCAGTGATAGAGAACGATGTCGAGTTTACTCCCTATCAGTGATAGAGAACGTATGTCGAGTTTACTCCCT
ATCAGTGATAGAGAACGTATGTCGAGTTTACTCCCTATCAGTGATAGAGAACGTATGTCGAGTTTATCCC
TATCAGTGATAGAGAACGTATGTCGAGTTTACTCCCTATCAGTGATAGAGAACGTATGTCGAGGTAGGCG
TGTACGGTGGGAGGCCTATATAAGCAGAGCTCGTTTAGTGAACCGTCAGATCGCCTGGAGAATTGGCTAG
CGCCACCATGGCCCACAAGCAGATCTACTACTCAGACAAGTACTTCGATGAGCACTACGAGTACCGGCAT
GTCATGTTACCCAGAGAACTCTCTAAACAAGTACCCAAAACTCATCTGATGTCCGAAGAGGAGTGGAGGA
GACTTGGTGTCCAACAGAGTCTAGGATGGGTTCATTACATGATTCATGAGCCAGAACCGCATATTCTTCT
CTTTAGACGACCTCTTCCAAAAGAACAACAAAAAGGATACCCATACGATGTTCCTGACTATGCGGGCTAT
CCCTATGACGTCCCGGACTATGCAGGGCCGGCTAAGGCAGCGGCACGGGCGGTGTAGCTCGAGGGCCGGC
GCGCCGCGGCCGCTACGTAAATTCCGCCCCCCCCCCTAACGTTACTGGCCGAAGCCGCTTGGAATAAGGC
CGGTGTGCGTTTGTCTATATGTTATTTTCCACCATATTGCCGTCTTTTGGCAATGTGAGGGCCCGGAAAC
CTGGCCCTGTCTTCTTGACGAGCATTCCTAGGGGTCTTTCCCCTCTCGCCAAAGGAATGCAAGGTCTGTT
GAATGTCGTGAAGGAAGCAGTTCCTCTGGAAGCTTCTTGAAGACAAACAACGTCTGTAGCGACCCTTTGC
AGGCAGCGGAACCCCCCACCTGGCGACAGGTGCCTCTGCGGCCAAAAGCCACGTGTATAAGATACACCTG
CAAAGGCGGCACAACCCCAGTGCCACGTTGTGAGTTGGATAGTTGTGGAAAGAGTCAAATGGCTCTCCTC
AAGCGTATTCAACAAGGGGCTGAAGGATGCCCAGAAGGTACCCCATTGTATGGGATCTGATCTGGGGCCT
CGGTGCACATGCTTTACATGTGTTTAGTCGAGGTTAAAAAAACGTCTAGGCCCCCCGAACCACGGGGACG
TGGTTTTCCTTTGAAAAACACGATGATAATATGGCCACAACCATGGTGAGCAAGGGCGAGGAGCTGTTCA
CCGGGGTGGTGCCCATCCTGGTCGAGCTGGACGGCGACGTAAACGGCCACAAGTTCAGCGTGTCCGGCGA
GGGCGAGGGCGATGCCACCTACGGCAAGCTGACCCTGAAGTTCATCTGCACCACCGGCAAGCTGCCCGTG
CCCTGGCCCACCCTCGTGACCACCCTGACCTACGGCGTGCAGTGCTTCAGCCGCTACCCCGACCACATGA
AGCAGCACGACTTCTTCAAGTCCGCCATGCCCGAAGGCTACGTCCAGGAGCGCACCATCTTCTTCAAGGA
CGACGGCAACTACAAGACCCGCGCCGAGGTGAAGTTCGAGGGCGACACCCTGGTGAACCGCATCGAGCTG
AAGGGCATCGACTTCAAGGAGGACGGCAACATCCTGGGGCACAAGCTGGAGTACAACTACAACAGCCACA
ACGTCTATATCATGGCCGACAAGCAGAAGAACGGCATCAAGGTGAACTTCAAGATCCGCCACAACATCGA
GGACGGCAGCGTGCAGCTCGCCGACCACTACCAGCAGAACACCCCCATCGGCGACGGCCCCGTGCTGCTG
CCCGACAACCACTACCTGAGCACCCAGTCCGCCCTGAGCAAAGACCCCAACGAGAAGCGCGATCACATGG
TCCTGCTGGAGTTCGTGACCGCCGCCGGGATCACTCTCGGCATGGACGAGCTGTACAAGTAAGGATCCGG
GGTTGGGGTTGCGCCTTTTCCAAGGCAGCCCTGGGTTTGCGCAGGGACGCGGCTGCTCTGGGCGTGGTTC
CGGGAAACGCAGCGGCGCCGACCCTGGGTCTCGCACATTCTTCACGTCCGTTCGCAGCGTCACCCGGATC
TTCGCCGCTACCCTTGTGGGCCCCCCGGCGACGCTTCCTGCTCCGCCCCTAAGTCGGGAAGGTTCCTTGC
GGTTCGCGGCGTGCCGGACGTGACAAACGGAAGCCGCACGTCTCACTAGTACCCTCGCAGACGGACAGCG
CCAGGGAGCAATGGCAGCGCGCCGACCGCGATGGGCTGTGGCCAATAGCGGCTGCTCAGCAGGGCGCGCC
GAGAGCAGCGGCCGGGAAGGGGCGGTGCGGGAGGCGGGGTGTGGGGCGGTAGTGTGGGCCCTGTTCCTGC
CCGCGCGGTGTTCCGCATTCTGCAAGCCTCCGGAGCGCACGTCGGCAGTCGGCTCCCTCGTTGACCGAAT
CACCGACCTCTCTCCCCAGCAATTCACCATGACCGAGTACAAGCCCACGGTGCGCCTCGCCACCCGCGAC
GACGTCCCCAGGGCCGTACGCACCCTCGCCGCCGCGTTCGCCGACTACCCCGCCACGCGCCACACCGTCG
ATCCGGACCGCCACATCGAGCGGGTCACCGAGCTGCAAGAACTCTTCCTCACGCGCGTCGGGCTCGACAT
CGGCAAGGTGTGGGTCGCGGACGACGGCGCCGCGGTGGCGGTCTGGACCACGCCGGAGAGCGTCGAAGCG
GGGGCGGTGTTCGCCGAGATCGGCCCGCGCATGGCCGAGTTGAGCGGTTCCCGGCTGGCCGCGCAGCAAC
AGATGGAAGGCCTCCTGGCGCCGCACCGGCCCAAGGAGCCCGCGTGGTTCCTGGCCACCGTCGGCGTCTC
GCCCGACCACCAGGGCAAGGGTCTGGGCAGCGCCGTCGTGCTCCCCGGAGTGGAGGCGGCCGAGCGCGCC
GGGGTGCCCGCCTTCCTGGAGACCTCCGCGCCCCGCAACCTCCCCTTCTACGAGCGGCTCGGCTTCACCG
TCACCGCCGACGTCGAGGTGCCCGAAGGACCGCGCACCTGGTGCATGACCCGCAAGCCCGGTGCCGAAGG
TAGAGGTTCTCTCCTCACTTGTGGTGATGTTGAAGAAAACCCTGGTCCAATGTCTAGACTGGACAAGAGC
AAAGTCATAAACGGAGCTCTGGAATTACTCAATGGTGTCGGTATCGAAGGCCTGACGACAAGGAAACTCG
CTCAAAAGCTGGGAGTTGAGCAGCCTACCCTGTACTGGCACGTGAAGAACAAGCGGGCCCTGCTCGATGC
CCTGCCAATCGAGATGCTGGACAGGCATCATACCCACTTCTGCCCCCTGGAAGGCGAGTCATGGCAAGAC
TTTCTGCGGAACAACGCCAAGTCATACCGCTGTGCTCTCCTCTCACATCGCGACGGGGCTAAAGTGCATC
TCGGCACCCGCCCAACAGAGAAACAGTACGAAACCCTGGAAAATCAGCTCGCGTTCCTGTGTCAGCAAGG
CTTCTCCCTGGAGAACGCACTGTACGCTCTGTCCGCCGTGGGCCACTTTACACTGGGCTGCGTATTGGAG
GAACAGGAGCATCAAGTAGCAAAAGAGGAAAGAGAGACACCTACCACCGATTCTATGCCCCCACTTCTGA
GACAAGCAATTGAGCTGTTCGACCGGCAGGGAGCCGAACCTGCCTTCCTTTTCGGCCTGGAACTAATCAT
ATGTGGCCTGGAGAAACAGCTAAAGTGCGAAAGCGGCGGGCCGACCGACGCCCTTGACGATTTTGACTTA
GACATGCTCCCAGCCGATGCCCTTGACGACTTTGACCTTGATATGCTGCCTGCTGACGCTCTTGACGATT
TTGACCTTGACATGCTCCCCGGGTAACTAAGTAAGGATCGATCCAAGATATCGTATTCTTAACTATGTTG
CTCCTTTTACGCTATGTGGATACGCTGCTTTAATGCCTTTGTATCATGCTATTGCTTCCCGTATGGCTTT
CATTTTCTCCTCCTTGTATAAATCCTGGTTGCTGTCTCTTTATGAGGAGTTGTGGCCCGTTGTCAGGCAA
CGTGGCGTGGTGTGCACTGTGTTTGCTGACGCAACCCCCACTGGTTGGGGCATTGCCACCACCTGTCAGC
TCCTTTCCGGGACTTTCGCTTTCCCCCTCCCTATTGCCACGGCGGAACTCATCGCCGCCTGCCTTGCCCG
CTGCTGGACAGGGGCTCGGCTGTTGGGCACTGACAATTCCGTGGTGTTGTCGGGGAAGCTGACGTCCTTT
CCATGGCTGCTCGCCTGTGTTGCCACCTGGATTCTGCGCGGGACGTCCTTCTGCTACGTCCCTTCGGCCC
TCAATCCAGCGGACCTTCCTTCCCGCGGCCTGCTGCCGGCTCTGCGGCCTCTTCCGCGTCTTCGCCTTCG
CCCTCAGACGAGTCGGATCTCCCTTTGGGCCGCCTCCCCGCCTGTTTCGCCTCGGCGTCCGGACTAGAGG
TACCTTTAAGACCAATGACTTACAAGGCAGCTGTAGATCTTAGCCACTTTTTAAAAGAAAAGGGGGGACT
GGAAGGGCTAATTCACTCCCAACGAAGACAAGATCTGCTTTTTGCTTGTACTGGGTCTCTCTGGTTAGAC
CAGATCTGAGCCTGGGAGCTCTCTGGCTAACTAGGGAACCCACTGCTTAAGCCTCAATAAAGCTTGCCTT
GAGTGCTTCAAGTAGTGTGTGCCCGTCTGTTGTGTGACTCTGGTAACTAGAGATCCCTCAGACCCTTTTA
GTCAGTGTGGAAAATCTCTAGCAGTAGTAGTTCATGTCATCTTATTATTCAGTATTTATAACTTGCAAAG
AAATGAATATCAGAGAGTGAGAGGAACTTGTTTATTGCAGCTTATAATGGTTACAAATAAAGCAATAGCA
TCACAAATTTCACAAATAAAGCATTTTTTTCACTGCATTCTAGTTGTGGTTTGTCCAAACTCATCAATGT
ATCTTATCATGTCTGGCTCTAGCTATCCCGCCCCTAACTCCGCCCATCCCGCCCCTAACTCCGCCCAGTT
CCGCCCATTCTCCGCCCCATGGCTGACTAATTTTTTTT
Features (pLannotate 1.2.2; 30 found; start..end, strand, type, name):
     81..144     +  promoter       AmpR promoter: bla
    145..1005    +  CDS            AmpR: β-lactamase; bla; confers resistance to ampicillin, carbenicillin, and related antibiotics
   1176..1764    +  rep_origin     ori: high-copy-number ColE1/pMB1/pBR322/pUC origin of replication
   1947..2039    +  CDS            lacI (fragment): lac repressor; lacI; The lac repressor binds to the lac operator to inhibit transcription in E. coli. This inhibition can be relieved by adding lactose or isopropyl-β-D-thiogalactopyranoside (IPTG).
   2052..2073    +  protein_bind   CAP binding site: CAP binding activates transcription in the presence of cAMP. E. coli catabolite activator protein
   2088..2118    +  promoter       lac promoter: promoter for the E. coli lac operon
   2126..2142    +  protein_bind   lac operator: The lac repressor binds to the lac operator to inhibit transcription in E. coli. This inhibition can be relieved by adding lactose or isopropyl-β-D-thiogalactopyranoside (IPTG). lac repressor encoded by lacI
   2187..2205    +  promoter       T3 promoter: promoter for bacteriophage T3 RNA polymerase
   2233..2459    +  promoter       RSV promoter: Rous sarcoma virus enhancer/promoter
   2460..2640    +  LTR            5' LTR (truncated): truncated 5' long terminal repeat (LTR) from HIV-1
   2687..2812    +  misc_feature   HIV-1 Ψ: packaging signal of human immunodeficiency virus type 1
   2796..3159    +  CDS            HIV-1 gag (fragment): gag protein from human immunodeficiency virus 1; gag
   3305..3538    +  misc_feature   RRE: The Rev response element (RRE) of HIV-1 allows for Rev-dependent mRNA export from the nucleus to the cytoplasm.
   3915..3939    +  CDS            Rev (fragment): human immunodeficiency virus 1 (HIV-1) Rev protein; rev; enhances nuclear export of unspliced and incompletely spliced viral mRNAs
   3980..4097    +  misc_feature   cPPT/CTS: central polypurine tract and central termination sequence of HIV-1
   4151..4465    +  promoter       tight TRE promoter: Tet-responsive promoter PTight, consisting of seven tet operator sequences followed by the minimal CMV promoter
   4488..4724    +  CDS            Cks2: CKS2_MOUSE - Experimental evidence at protein level: Swiss-Prot protein existence level 1. Binds to the catalytic subunit of the cyclin dependent kinases and is essential for their biological function. From Mus musculus (Mouse).
   4728..4786    +  CDS            3xHA (fragment): three tandem HA epitope tags
   4957..5419    +  misc_feature   IRES: internal ribosome entry site (IRES) of the encephalomyocarditis virus (EMCV)
   5433..6152    +  CDS            EGFP: the original enhanced GFP (Yang et al., 1996) mammalian codon-optimized
   6159..6669    +  promoter       hPGK promoter: human phosphoglycerate kinase 1 promoter
   6679..7275    +  CDS            PuroR (fragment): puromycin N-acetyltransferase; pac from Streptomyces; confers resistance to puromycin
   7330..8027    +  CDS            rtTA3 (fragment): reverse tetracycline transactivator 3 activates expression from Tet-responsive promoters in the presence of doxycycline
   7957..8067    +  CDS            VP48: 3 tandem repeats of the minimal activation domain of herpes simplex virus VP16 (Cheng et al., 2013)
   8103..8651    +  misc_feature   WPRE (fragment): woodchuck hepatitis virus posttranscriptional regulatory element
   8677..8748    +  CDS            nef (fragment): NEF_HV1Z2 - Experimental evidence at protein level: Swiss-Prot protein existence level 1. Extracellular Nef protein targets CD4(+) T-lymphocytes for apoptosis by interacting with CXCR4 surface receptors. From Human immunodeficiency virus type 1 group M subtype D (isolate Z2/CDC-Z34) (HIV-1).
   8750..8983    +  LTR            3' LTR (ΔU3): self-inactivating 3' long terminal repeat (LTR) from HIV-1
   9055..9176    +  polyA_signal   SV40 poly(A) signal: SV40 polyadenylation signal
   9195..9216    +  rep_origin     SV40 ori (fragment): SV40 origin of replication
   9216..73      +  rep_origin     SV40 ori (across the origin): SV40 origin of replication
