[The description below was written by a language model from this plasmid's Addgene catalogue record and pLannotate feature annotations shown in this document.]
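Description:
pCW-CKS2-HA is a doxycycline-inducible, all-in-one lentiviral expression plasmid of about 9.3 kb built on the pCW backbone, in which everything between the tight TRE promoter and the hPGK promoter was replaced with the depositor's inserts. In bacteria it is maintained through a high-copy ColE1/pUC-type origin and selected with ampicillin via β-lactamase. The viral framework is that of a third-generation, self-inactivating HIV-1 vector: an RSV promoter drives a truncated 5' LTR, followed by the Ψ packaging signal with a gag fragment, the Rev response element, and the cPPT/CTS. A WPRE fragment, a ΔU3 3' LTR and an SV40 polyadenylation signal lie downstream. These elements allow the genome to be packaged when helper functions are supplied in trans and then integrated into target mammalian cells.

The inducible cassette begins with the Tet-responsive PTight promoter (seven tet operators plus a minimal CMV promoter) driving the 237 bp mouse Cks2 coding sequence, which encodes a small protein that binds the catalytic subunit of cyclin-dependent kinases. It carries a C-terminal HA tag, which the annotation detects as a partial match to a 3xHA element. An EMCV IRES then permits translation of EGFP from the same transcript, so green fluorescence reports doxycycline-induced expression. A separate constitutive unit uses the human PGK promoter to express puromycin N-acetyltransferase followed by an rtTA3-type reverse tetracycline transactivator. The annotation does not identify the element linking these two coding sequences. Transduced cells can therefore be selected with puromycin and carry the transactivator needed for induction. The associated publication concerns MRTF-dependent cytoskeletal dynamics and cell cycle progression, consistent with use for controlled CKS2 expression in mammalian cells.
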