Addgene plasmid #247439: pCW-CKS2-HA
Purpose: HA-tagged mouse CKS2 cloned into the pCW backbone (Addgene #41393, with puromycin resistance) together with an IRES GFP to indicate doxycycline-inducible expression by fluorescence.
Depositing lab: Richard Treisman. Depositing organization: Francis Crick Institute. Publication: MRTF-dependent cytoskeletal dynamics drive efficient cell cycle progression. Nielsen JC, Benito-Jardon M, Petrela NC, Diring J, Bellamy S, Treisman R. J Cell Sci. 2025 Nov 7:jcs.264444. doi: 10.1242/jcs.264444. PubMed 41200793.
Backbone
  Vector backbone: pCW
  Backbone manufacturer: David Root, Addgene plasmid #41393
  Backbone size w/o insert (bp): 7597
  Total vector size (bp): 9278
  Modifications to backbone: Substitution of everything between tight TRE promoter and hPGK promoter with our inserts
  Vector type: Mammalian Expression, Lentiviral ; Dox-inducible
  Selectable markers: Puromycin ; EGFP expression upon doxycycline treatment
Growth in bacteria
  Bacterial resistance: Ampicillin, 100 μg/mL
  Growth temperature: 37°C
  Growth strain: NEB Stable
  Copy number: Unknown
Gene/Insert 1
  Gene/Insert name: CKS2
  Species: M. musculus (mouse)
  Insert size (bp): 237
  Entrez Gene: Cks2 (a.k.a. 1110038L14Rik, CKSHS2)
  Tag / fusion protein: HA (C terminal on insert)
Gene/Insert 2
  Gene/Insert name: IRES2:EGFP
  Insert size (bp): 1296
Terms and licenses: Academic/Nonprofit Terms; Industry Terms: Not Available to Industry
Depositor comments: Please visit https://doi.org/10.1101/2025.06.06.657372 for bioRxiv preprint.
How to cite: pCW-CKS2-HA was a gift from Richard Treisman (Addgene plasmid # 247439 ; http://n2t.net/addgene:247439 ; RRID:Addgene_247439)
